Addgene plasmid #231383: pcDNA3.3_3xFLAG_SUMO_Eu1_HsAGO2(R710A, H712A)
Purpose: Express mutant human AGO2 with N-terminal 3xFLAG-SUMO_Eu1 tag in mammalian cells
Depositing lab: David Bartel. Depositing organization: Whitehead Institute for Biomedical Research. Publication: The structural basis for RNA slicing by human Argonaute2. Mohamed AA, Wang PY, Bartel DP, Vos SM. Cell Rep. 2025 Jan 28;44(1):115166. doi: 10.1016/j.celrep.2024.115166. Epub 2024 Dec 31. PubMed 39932188.
Backbone
  Vector backbone: pcDNA3.3
  Backbone size w/o insert (bp): 5413
  Vector type: Mammalian Expression
  Selectable markers: Neomycin (select with G418)
Growth in bacteria
  Bacterial resistance: Ampicillin, 100 μg/mL
  Growth temperature: 37°C
  Growth strain: DH5alpha
  Copy number: High Copy
Gene/Insert
  Gene/Insert name: Human Argonaute2 (alt name: AGO2)
  Species: H. sapiens (human), Synthetic
  Insert size (bp): 2958
  Mutation: R710A, H712A
  Entrez Gene: AGO2 (a.k.a. CASC7, EIF2C2, LESKRES, LINC00980, PPD, Q10)
  Promoter: CMV
  Tag / fusion protein: 3xFLAG-SUMO_Eu1 (N terminal on insert)
  Cloning method: Other
  Sequencing primers: 5′ CMV Forward; 3′ TK-pA-R
Terms and licenses: Academic/Nonprofit Terms; Industry Terms: Not Available to Industry
Depositor comments: With engineered orthogonal SUMO_Eu1 (Vera Rodriguez et al., JCB 2019) in N-terminal tag. Please visit https://doi.org/10.1101/2024.08.19.608718 for bioRxiv preprint.
How to cite: pcDNA3.3_3xFLAG_SUMO_Eu1_HsAGO2(R710A, H712A) was a gift from David Bartel (Addgene plasmid # 231383 ; http://n2t.net/addgene:231383 ; RRID:Addgene_231383)
