[The description below was written by a language model from this plasmid's Addgene catalogue record and pLannotate feature annotations shown in this document.]
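Description:
pcDNA3.3_3xFLAG_SUMO_Eu1_HsAGO2(R710A, H712A) is a mammalian expression plasmid of about 8.4 kb, built on the pcDNA3.3 backbone, for producing a tagged double-point mutant of human Argonaute2 (AGO2) in mammalian cells. It is maintained in E. coli at high copy through a ColE1/pUC-type origin with ampicillin selection (β-lactamase under its own promoter). It also carries an f1 phage origin and remnants of lac regulatory sequence from the backbone. For selection in mammalian cells, an SV40 enhancer/early promoter drives the neomycin phosphotransferase gene, which confers G418 resistance, and this unit ends in an SV40 polyadenylation signal.

The expression cassette uses the human CMV immediate-early enhancer and promoter to transcribe a single fusion open reading frame, terminated by the HSV thymidine kinase poly(A) signal. The frame begins with a 3xFLAG epitope, followed by a SUMO domain and then the AGO2 coding sequence with the R710A and H712A substitutions. The automated annotation matches the SUMO segment to a rice SUMO1 fragment, but the depositor identifies it as SUMO_Eu1, an engineered orthogonal SUMO variant. Such a variant is generally intended to resist endogenous eukaryotic SUMO proteases while remaining cleavable by a matched engineered protease. This arrangement should allow FLAG-based affinity capture of the protein from mammalian cells and specific removal of the tag, although the record does not describe a purification scheme. AGO2 is the core, slicing-competent component of the RNA-induced silencing complex. The plasmid was deposited in connection with a study on the structural basis of RNA slicing by human AGO2, but the record does not state the functional effect of the two alanine substitutions.
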