Features (pLannotate 1.2.2; 20 found; start..end, strand, type, name):
     50..429     +  enhancer       CMV enhancer: human cytomegalovirus immediate early enhancer
    430..633     +  promoter       CMV promoter: human cytomegalovirus (CMV) immediate early promoter
    751..816     +  CDS            3xFLAG: three tandem FLAG® epitope tags, followed by an enterokinase cleavage site
    865..1122    +  CDS            SUMO1 (fragment): SUMO1_ORYSJ - Also known as SMT3, SUM1. Experimental evidence at protein level: Swiss-Prot protein existence level 1. Ubiquitin-like protein which can be covalently attached to target lysines as a monomer. Does not seem to be involved in protein degradation and may function as an antagonist of ubiquitin in the degradation process (By similarity). From Oryza sativa subsp. japonica (Rice).
   1129..3702    +  CDS            AGO2 (sequence partly withheld): AGO2_HUMAN - Also known as EIF2C2. Experimental evidence at protein level: Swiss-Prot protein existence level 1. Required for RNA-mediated gene silencing (RNAi) by the RNA- induced silencing complex (RISC). The 'minimal RISC' appears to include AGO2 bound to a short guide RNA such as a microRNA (miRNA) or short interfering RNA (siRNA). These guide RNAs direct RISC to complementary mRNAs that are targets for RISC-mediated gene silencing. The precise mechanism of gene silencing depends on the degree of complementarity between the miRNA or siRNA and its target. Binding of RISC to a perfectly comp
   3801..3849    +  polyA_signal   HSV TK poly(A) signal: herpes simplex virus thymidine kinase polyadenylation signal (Cole and Stacy, 1985)
   3940..3956    -  polyA_signal   bGH poly(A) signal (fragment): bovine growth hormone polyadenylation signal
   4051..4479    +  rep_origin     f1 ori (sequence partly withheld): f1 bacteriophage origin of replication; arrow indicates direction of (+) strand synthesis
   4493..4822    +  promoter       SV40 promoter: SV40 enhancer and early promoter
   4889..5680    +  CDS            neo: KKA2_KLEPN - Also known as kan, nptII. Experimental evidence at protein level: Swiss-Prot protein existence level 1. Resistance to kanamycin, neomycin, paromomycin, ribostamycin, butirosin and gentamicin B. From Klebsiella pneumoniae.
   5706..5864    +  CDS            ble (fragment): BLE_KLEPN - Experimental evidence at protein level: Swiss-Prot protein existence level 1. Binding protein with a strong affinity to the bleomycin family of antibiotics. Binds to CL990; an antimitotic-antibiotic compound. From Klebsiella pneumoniae.
   5859..5980    +  polyA_signal   SV40 poly(A) signal: SV40 polyadenylation signal
   6053..6069    -  protein_bind   lac operator: The lac repressor binds to the lac operator to inhibit transcription in E. coli. This inhibition can be relieved by adding lactose or isopropyl-β-D-thiogalactopyranoside (IPTG). lac repressor encoded by lacI
   6077..6107    -  promoter       lac promoter: promoter for the E. coli lac operon
   6122..6143    -  protein_bind   CAP binding site: CAP binding activates transcription in the presence of cAMP. E. coli catabolite activator protein
   6156..6248    -  CDS            lacI (fragment): lac repressor; lacI; The lac repressor binds to the lac operator to inhibit transcription in E. coli. This inhibition can be relieved by adding lactose or isopropyl-β-D-thiogalactopyranoside (IPTG).
   6431..7019    -  rep_origin     ori: high-copy-number ColE1/pMB1/pBR322/pUC origin of replication
   7190..8050    -  CDS            AmpR: β-lactamase; bla; confers resistance to ampicillin, carbenicillin, and related antibiotics
   8051..8155    -  promoter       AmpR promoter: bla
   8214..8266    -  misc_feature   bom (fragment): basis of mobility region from pBR322
>Addgene plasmid #231383 | pcDNA3.3_3xFLAG_SUMO_Eu1_HsAGO2(R710A, H712A) | addgene full sequence | sequence record 457986 | Addgene NGS Result
GTTAGGCGTTTTGCGCTGCTTCGCGATGTACGGGCCAGATATACGCGTTGACATTGATTATTGACTAGTT
ATTAATAGTAATCAATTACGGGGTCATTAGTTCATAGCCCATATATGGAGTTCCGCGTTACATAACTTAC
GGTAAATGGCCCGCCTGGCTGACCGCCCAACGACCCCCGCCCATTGACGTCAATAATGACGTATGTTCCC
ATAGTAACGCCAATAGGGACTTTCCATTGACGTCAATGGGTGGAGTATTTACGGTAAACTGCCCACTTGG
CAGTACATCAAGTGTATCATATGCCAAGTACGCCCCCTATTGACGTCAATGACGGTAAATGGCCCGCCTG
GCATTATGCCCAGTACATGACCTTATGGGACTTTCCTACTTGGCAGTACATCTACGTATTAGTCATCGCT
ATTACCATGGTGATGCGGTTTTGGCAGTACATCAATGGGCGTGGATAGCGGTTTGACTCACGGGGATTTC
CAAGTCTCCACCCCATTGACGTCAATGGGAGTTTGTTTTGGCACCAAAATCAACGGGACTTTCCAAAATG
TCGTAACAACTCCGCCCCATTGACGCAAATGGGCGGTAGGCGTGTACGGTGGGAGGTCTATATAAGCAGA
GCTCGTTTAGTGAACCGTCAGATCGCCTGGAGACGCCATCCACGCTGTTTTGACCTCCATAGAAGACACC
GGGACCGATCCAGCCTCCGGACTCTAGAGGATCGAACCCTTGCCACCATGGACTACAAAGACCATGACGG
TGATTATAAAGATCATGATATCGATTACAAGGATGACGATGACAAGCTTGGTGGTGCTAGCGGATCTGCT
GCGGGTGGCGAAGAAGATAAGAAACCGGCAGGTGGCGAAGGTGGCGGTGCCCATATCAACCTGAAAGTGA
AAGGTCAAGACGGCAACGAAGTCTTTTTCCGCATCAAACGTTCTACCCAGCTGAAAAAGCTGATGAACGC
ATACTGTGACCGTCAGTCTGTAGACATGAAGGCAATTGCTTTCCTCTTTAAGGGTCGTCGCCTACGTGCG
GAAAGGACCCCGGATGAACTGGAAATGGAAGATGGCGACGAAATCGACGCAATGCTGCACCAGACTGGAG
GCGGATCCTACTCGGGAGCCGGCCCCGCACTTGCACCTCCTGCGCCGCCGCCCCCCATCCAAGGATATGC
CTTCAAGCCTCCACCTAGACCCGACTTTGGGACCTCCGGGAGAACAATCAAATTACAGGCCAATTTCTTC
GAAATGGACATCCCCAAAATTGACATCTATCATTATGAATTGGATATCAAGCCAGAGAAGTGCCCGAGGA
GAGTTAACAGGGAAATCGTGGAACACATGGTCCAGCACTTTAAAACACAGATCTTTGGGGATCGGAAGCC
CGTGTTTGACGGCAGGAAGAATCTATACACAGCCATGCCCCTTCCGATTGGGAGGGACAAGGTGGAGCTG
GAGGTCACGCTGCCAGGAGAAGGCAAGGATCGCATCTTCAAGGTGTCCATCAAGTGGGTGTCCTGCGTGA
GCTTGCAGGCGTTACACGATGCACTTTCAGGGCGGCTGCCTAGCGTCCCTTTTGAGACGATCCAGGCCCT
GGACGTGGTCATGAGGCACTTGCCATCCATGAGGTACACCCCCGTGGGCCGCTCCTTCTTCACCGCGTCC
GAAGGCTGCTCTAACCCTCTTGGCGGGGGCCGAGAAGTGTGGTTTGGCTTCCATCAGTCCGTCCGGCCTT
CTCTCTGGAAAATGATGCTGAATATTGATGTGTCAGCAACAGCGTTTTACAAGGCACAGCCAGTAATCGA
GTTTGTTTGTGAAGTTTTGGATTTTAAAAGTATTGAAGAACAACAAAAACCTCTGACAGATTCCCAAAGG
GTAAAGTTTACCAAAGAAATTAAAGGTCTAAAGGTGGAGATAACGCACTGTGGGCAGATGAAGAGGAAGT
ACCGCGTCTGCAATGTGACCCGGCGGCCCGCCAGTCACCAAACATTCCCGCTGCAGCAGGAGAGCGGGCA
GACGGTGGAGTGCACGGTGGCCCAGTATTTCAAGGACAGGCACAAGCTTGTTCTGCGCTACCCCCACCTC
CCATGTTTACAAGTCGGACAGGAGCAGAAACACACCTACCTTCCCCTGGAGGTCTGTAACATTGTGGCAG
GACAAAGATGTATTAAAAAATTAACGGACAATCAGACCTCAACCATGATCAGAGCAACTGCTAGGTCGGC
GCCCGATCGGCAAGAAGAGATTAGCAAATTGATGCGAAGTGCAAGTTTCAACACAGATCCATACGTCCGT
GAATTTGGAATCATGGTCAAAGATGAGATGACAGACGTGACTGGGCGGGTGCTGCAGCCGCCCTCCATCC
TCTACGGGGGCAGGAATAAAGCTATTGCGACCCCTGTCCAGGGCGTCTGGGACATGCGGAAC
[405 nt withheld, positions 2443-2847]
AACAACATCCTGCTGCCCCAGGGCAGGCCGCCGGTGTTCCAGCAGCCCGTCATCTTTCTGGGAGCAGACG
TCACTCACCCCCCCGCCGGGGATGGGAAGAAGCCCTCCATTGCCGCCGTGGTGGGCAGCATGGACGCCCA
CCCCAATCGCTACTGCGCCACCGTGCGCGTGCAGCAGCACCGGCAGGAGATCATACAAGACCTGGCCGCC
ATGGTCCGCGAGCTCCTCATCCAGTTCTACAAGTCCACGCGCTTCAAGCCCACCCGCATCATCTTCTACC
GCGACGGTGTCTCTGAAGGCCAGTTCCAGCAGGTTCTCCACCACGAGTTGCTGGCCATCCGTGAGGCCTG
TATCAAGCTAGAAAAAGACTACCAGCCCGGGATCACCTTCATCGTGGTGCAGAAGGCGCACGCCACCCGG
CTCTTCTGCACTGACAAGAACGAGCGGGTTGGGAAAAGTGGAAACATTCCAGCAGGCACGACTGTGGACA
CGAAAATCACCCACCCCACCGAGTTCGACTTCTACCTGTGTAGTCACGCTGGCATCCAGGGGACAAGCAG
GCCTTCGCACTATCACGTCCTCTGGGACGACAATCGTTTCTCCTCTGATGAGCTGCAGATCCTAACCTAC
CAGCTGTGTCACACCTACGTGCGCTGCACACGCTCCGTGTCCATCCCAGCGCCAGCATACTACGCTCACC
TGGTGGCCTTCCGGGCCAGGTACCACCTGGTGGATAAGGAACATGACAGTGCTGAAGGAAGCCATACCTC
TGGGCAGAGTAACGGGCGAGACCACCAAGCACTGGCCAAGGCGGTCCAGGTTCACCAAGACACTCTGCGC
ACCATGTACTTTGCTTGAAAGGGTTCGATCCCTACCGGTTAGTAATGAGTTTAAACGGGGGAGGCTAACT
GAAACACGGAAGGAGACAATACCGGAAGGAACCCGCGCTATGACGGCAATAAAAAGACAGAATAAAACGC
ACGGGTGTTGGGTCGTTTGTTCATAAACGCGGGGTTCGGTCCCAGGGCTGGCACTCTGTCGATACCCCAC
CGAGACCCCATTGGGGCCAATACGCCCGCGTTTCTTCCTTTTCCCCACCCCACCCCCCAAGTTCGGGTGA
AGGCCCAGGGCTCGCAGCCAACGTCGGGGCGGCAGGCCCTGCCATAGCAGATCTGCGCAGCTGGGGCTCT
AGGGGGTATCCCC
[124 nt withheld, positions 4051-4174]
C
[91 nt withheld, positions 4176-4266]
A
[49 nt withheld, positions 4268-4316]
CCTTTGACGTTGGAGTCCACGTTCTTT
[37 nt withheld, positions 4344-4380]
ACCCTATCTCGGTCTATTCTTTTGATTTATAAGGGATTTTGCCGATTTCGGCCTATTGGTTAAAAAATGA
GCTGATTTAACAAAAATTTAACGCGAATTAATTCTGTGGAATGTGTGTCAGTTAGGGTGTGGAAAGTCCC
CAGGCTCCCCAGCAGGCAGAAGTATGCAAAGCATGCATCTCAATTAGTCAGCAACCAGGTGTGGAAAGTC
CCCAGGCTCCCCAGCAGGCAGAAGTATGCAAAGCATGCATCTCAATTAGTCAGCAACCATAGTCCCGCCC
CTAACTCCGCCCATCCCGCCCCTAACTCCGCCCAGTTCCGCCCATTCTCCGCCCCATGGCTGACTAATTT
TTTTTATTTATGCAGAGGCCGAGGCCGCCTCTGCCTCTGAGCTATTCCAGAAGTAGTGAGGAGGCTTTTT
TGGAGGCCTAGGCTTTTGCAAAAAGCTCCCGGGAGCTTGTATATCCATTTTCGGATCTGATCAAGAGACA
GGATGAGGATCGTTTCGCATGATTGAACAAGATGGATTGCACGCAGGTTCTCCGGCCGCTTGGGTGGAGA
GGCTATTCGGCTATGACTGGGCACAACAGACAATCGGCTGCTCTGATGCCGCCGTGTTCCGGCTGTCAGC
GCAGGGGCGCCCGGTTCTTTTTGTCAAGACCGACCTGTCCGGTGCCCTGAATGAACTGCAGGACGAGGCA
GCGCGGCTATCGTGGCTGGCCACGACGGGCGTTCCTTGCGCAGCTGTGCTCGACGTTGTCACTGAAGCGG
GAAGGGACTGGCTGCTATTGGGCGAAGTGCCGGGGCAGGATCTCCTGTCATCTCACCTTGCTCCTGCCGA
GAAAGTATCCATCATGGCTGATGCAATGCGGCGGCTGCATACGCTTGATCCGGCTACCTGCCCATTCGAC
CACCAAGCGAAACATCGCATCGAGCGAGCACGTACTCGGATGGAAGCCGGTCTTGTCGATCAGGATGATC
TGGACGAAGAGCATCAGGGGCTCGCGCCAGCCGAACTGTTCGCCAGGCTCAAGGCGCGCATGCCCGACGG
CGAGGATCTCGTCGTGACCCATGGCGATGCCTGCTTGCCGAATATCATGGTGGAAAATGGCCGCTTTTCT
GGATTCATCGACTGTGGCCGGCTGGGTGTGGCGGACCGCTATCAGGACATAGCGTTGGCTACCCGTGATA
TTGCTGAAGAGCTTGGCGGCGAATGGGCTGACCGCTTCCTCGTGCTTTACGGTATCGCCGCTCCCGATTC
GCAGCGCATCGCCTTCTATCGCCTTCTTGACGAGTTCTTCTGAGCGGGACTCTGGGGTTCGCGAAATGAC
CGACCAAGCGACGCCCAACCTGCCATCACGAGATTTCGATTCCACCGCCGCCTTCTATGAAAGGTTGGGC
TTCGGAATCGTTTTCCGGGACGCCGGCTGGATGATCCTCCAGCGCGGGGATCTCATGCTGGAGTTCTTCG
CCCACCCCAACTTGTTTATTGCAGCTTATAATGGTTACAAATAAAGCAATAGCATCACAAATTTCACAAA
TAAAGCATTTTTTTCACTGCATTCTAGTTGTGGTTTGTCCAAACTCATCAATGTATCTTATCATGTCTGT
ATACCGTCGACCTCTAGCTAGAGCTTGGCGTAATCATGGTCATAGCTGTTTCCTGTGTGAAATTGTTATC
CGCTCACAATTCCACACAACATACGAGCCGGAAGCATAAAGTGTAAAGCCTGGGGTGCCTAATGAGTGAG
CTAACTCACATTAATTGCGTTGCGCTCACTGCCCGCTTTCCAGTCGGGAAACCTGTCGTGCCAGCTGCAT
TAATGAATCGGCCAACGCGCGGGGAGAGGCGGTTTGCGTATTGGGCGCTCTTCCGCTTCCTCGCTCACTG
ACTCGCTGCGCTCGGTCGTTCGGCTGCGGCGAGCGGTATCAGCTCACTCAAAGGCGGTAATACGGTTATC
CACAGAATCAGGGGATAACGCAGGAAAGAACATGTGAGCAAAAGGCCAGCAAAAGGCCAGGAACCGTAAA
AAGGCCGCGTTGCTGGCGTTTTTCCATAGGCTCCGCCCCCCTGACGAGCATCACAAAAATCGACGCTCAA
GTCAGAGGTGGCGAAACCCGACAGGACTATAAAGATACCAGGCGTTTCCCCCTGGAAGCTCCCTCGTGCG
CTCTCCTGTTCCGACCCTGCCGCTTACCGGATACCTGTCCGCCTTTCTCCCTTCGGGAAGCGTGGCGCTT
TCTCATAGCTCACGCTGTAGGTATCTCAGTTCGGTGTAGGTCGTTCGCTCCAAGCTGGGCTGTGTGCACG
AACCCCCCGTTCAGCCCGACCGCTGCGCCTTATCCGGTAACTATCGTCTTGAGTCCAACCCGGTAAGACA
CGACTTATCGCCACTGGCAGCAGCCACTGGTAACAGGATTAGCAGAGCGAGGTATGTAGGCGGTGCTACA
GAGTTCTTGAAGTGGTGGCCTAACTACGGCTACACTAGAAGAACAGTATTTGGTATCTGCGCTCTGCTGA
AGCCAGTTACCTTCGGAAAAAGAGTTGGTAGCTCTTGATCCGGCAAACAAACCACCGCTGGTAGCGGTGG
TTTTTTTGTTTGCAAGCAGCAGATTACGCGCAGAAAAAAAGGATCTCAAGAAGATCCTTTGATCTTTTCT
ACGGGGTCTGACGCTCAGTGGAACGAAAACTCACGTTAAGGGATTTTGGTCATGAGATTATCAAAAAGGA
TCTTCACCTAGATCCTTTTAAATTAAAAATGAAGTTTTAAATCAATCTAAAGTATATATGAGTAAACTTG
GTCTGACAGTTACCAATGCTTAATCAGTGAGGCACCTATCTCAGCGATCTGTCTATTTCGTTCATCCATA
GTTGCCTGACTCCCCGTCGTGTAGATAACTACGATACGGGAGGGCTTACCATCTGGCCCCAGTGCTGCAA
TGATACCGCGAGACCCACGCTCACCGGCTCCAGATTTATCAGCAATAAACCAGCCAGCCGGAAGGGCCGA
GCGCAGAAGTGGTCCTGCAACTTTATCCGCCTCCATCCAGTCTATTAATTGTTGCCGGGAAGCTAGAGTA
AGTAGTTCGCCAGTTAATAGTTTGCGCAACGTTGTTGCCATTGCTACAGGCATCGTGGTGTCACGCTCGT
CGTTTGGTATGGCTTCATTCAGCTCCGGTTCCCAACGATCAAGGCGAGTTACATGATCCCCCATGTTGTG
CAAAAAAGCGGTTAGCTCCTTCGGTCCTCCGATCGTTGTCAGAAGTAAGTTGGCCGCAGTGTTATCACTC
ATGGTTATGGCAGCACTGCATAATTCTCTTACTGTCATGCCATCCGTAAGATGCTTTTCTGTGACTGGTG
AGTACTCAACCAAGTCATTCTGAGAATAGTGTATGCGGCGACCGAGTTGCTCTTGCCCGGCGTCAATACG
GGATAATACCGCGCCACATAGCAGAACTTTAAAAGTGCTCATCATTGGAAAACGTTCTTCGGGGCGAAAA
CTCTCAAGGATCTTACCGCTGTTGAGATCCAGTTCGATGTAACCCACTCGTGCACCCAACTGATCTTCAG
CATCTTTTACTTTCACCAGCGTTTCTGGGTGAGCAAAAACAGGAAGGCAAAATGCCGCAAAAAAGGGAAT
AAGGGCGACACGGAAATGTTGAATACTCATACTCTTCCTTTTTCAATATTATTGAAGCATTTATCAGGGT
TATTGTCTCATGAGCGGATACATATTTGAATGTATTTAGAAAAATAAACAAATAGGGGTTCCGCGCACAT
TTCCCCGAAAAGTGCCACCTGACGTCGACGGATCGGGAGATCTCCCGATCCCCTATGGTGCACTCTCAGT
ACAATCTGCTCTGATGCCGCATAGTTAAGCCAGTATCTGCTCCCTGCTTGTGTGTTGGAGGTCGCTGAGT
AGTGCGCGAGCAAAATTTAAGCTACAACAAGGCAAGGCTTGACCGACAATTGCATGAAGAATCTGCTTAG
G
